>Addgene plasmid #43808 | Active Wnt2B-V5 | addgene full sequence | sequence record 193557 | Addgene NGS Result
GACATTGATTATTGACTAGTTATTAATAGTAATCAATTACGGGGTCATTAGTTCATAGCCCATATATGGA
GTTCCGCGTTACATAACTTACGGTAAATGGCCCGCCTGGCTGACCGCCCAACGACCCCCGCCCATTGACG
TCAATAATGACGTATGTTCCCATAGTAACGCCAATAGGGACTTTCCATTGACGTCAATGGGTGGAGTATT
TACGGTAAACTGCCCACTTGGCAGTACATCAAGTGTATCATATGCCAAGTACGCCCCCTATTGACGTCAA
TGACGGTAAATGGCCCGCCTGGCATTATGCCCAGTACATGACCTTATGGGACTTTCCTACTTGGCAGTAC
ATCTACGTATTAGTCATCGCTATTACCATGGTGATGCGGTTTTGGCAGTACATCAATGGGCGTGGATAGC
GGTTTGACTCACGGGGATTTCCAAGTCTCCACCCCATTGACGTCAATGGGAGTTTGTTTTGGCACCAAAA
TCAACGGGACTTTCCAAAATGTCGTAACAACTCCGCCCCATTGACGCAAATGGGCGGTAGGCGTGTACGG
TGGGAGGTCTATATAAGCAGAGCTCTCTGGCTAACTAGAGAACCCACTGCTTACTGGCTTATCGAAATTA
ATACGACTCACTATAGGGAGACCCAAGCTGGCTAGTTAAGCTATCAACAAGTTTGTACAAAAAAGCAGGC
TCCGCGGCCGCCCCCTTCACCATGCTGAGACCGGGTGGTGCGGAGGAAGCTGCGCAGCTCCCGCTTCGGC
GCGCCAGCGCCCCGGTCCCTGTGCCGTCGCCCGCGGCCCCCGACGGCTCCCGGGCTTCGGCCCGCCTAGG
TCTTGCCTGCCTTCTGCTCCTGCTGCTGCTGACGCTGCCGGCCCGCGTAGACACGTCCTGGTGGTACATT
GGGGCACTGGGGGCACGAGTGATCTGTGACAATATCCCTGGTTTGGTGAGCCGGCAGCGGCAGCTGTGCC
AGCGTTACCCAGACATCATGCGTTCAGTGGGCGAGGGTGCCCGAGAATGGATCCGAGAGTGTCAGCACCA
ATTCCGCCACCACCGCTGGAACTGTACCACCCTGGACCGGGACCACACCGTCTTTGGCCGTGTCATGCTC
AGAAGTAGCCGAGAGGCAGCTTTTGTATATGCCATCTCATCAGCAGGGGTAGTCCACGCTATTACTCGCG
CCTGTAGCCAGGGTGAACTGAGTGTGTGCAGCTGTGACCCCTACACCCGTGGCCGACACCATGACCAGCG
TGGGGACTTTGACTGGGGTGGCTGCAGTGACAACATCCACTACGGTGTCCGTTTTGCCAAGGCCTTCGTG
GATGCCAAGGAGAAGAGGCTTAAGGATGCCCGGGCCCTCATGAACTTACATAATAACCGCTGTGGTCGCA
CGGCTGTGCGGCGGTTTCTGAAGCTGGAGTGTAAGTGCCATGGCGTGAGTGGTTCCTGTACTCTGCGCAC
CTGCTGGCGTGCACTCTCAGATTTCCGCCGCACAGGTGATTACCTGCGGCGACGCTATGATGGGGCTGTG
CAGGTGATGGCCACCCAAGATGGTGCCAACTTCACCGCAGCCCGCCAAGGCTATCGCCGTGCCACCCGGA
CTGATCTTGTCTACTTTGACAACTCTCCAGATTACTGTGTCTTGGACAAGGCTGCAGGTTCCCTAGGCAC
TGCAGGCCGTGTCTGCAGCAAGACATCAAAAGGAACAGACGGTTGTGAAATCATGTGCTGTGGCCGAGGG
TACGACACAACTCGAGTCACCCGTGTTACCCAGTGTGAGTGCAAATTCCACTGGTGCTGTGCTGTACGGT
GCAAGGAATGCAGAAATACTGTGGACGTCCATACTTGCAAAGCCCCCAAGAAGGCAGAGTGGCTGGACCA
AACCGGCGGAGGTAAGCCTATCCCTAACCCTCTCCTCGGTCTCGATTCTACGCGTACCGGTTAGTAATGA
GTTTAAACGGGGGAGGCTAACTGAAACACGGAAGGAGACAATACCGGAAGGAACCCGCGCTATGACGGCA
ATAAAAAGACAGAATAAAACGCACGGGTGTTGGGTCGTTTGTTCATAAACGCGGGGTTCGGTCCCAGGGC
TGGCACTCTGTCGATACCCCACCGAGACCCCATTGGGGCCAATACGCCCGCGTTTCTTCCTTTTCCCCAC
CCCACCCCCCAAGTTCGGGTGAAGGCCCAGGGCTCGCAGCCAACGTCGGGGCGGCAGGCCCTGCCATAGC
AGATCTGCGCAGCTGGGGCTCTAGGGGGTATCCCC
[124 nt withheld, positions 2276-2399]
C
[91 nt withheld, positions 2401-2491]
A
[49 nt withheld, positions 2493-2541]
CCTTTGACGTTGGAGTCCACGTTCTTT
[37 nt withheld, positions 2569-2605]
ACCCTATCTCGGTCTATTCTTTTGATTTATAAGGGATTTTGCCGATTTCGGCCTATTGGTTAAAAAATGA
GCTGATTTAACAAAAATTTAACGCGAATTAATTCTGTGGAATGTGTGTCAGTTAGGGTGTGGAAAGTCCC
CAGGCTCCCCAGCAGGCAGAAGTATGCAAAGCATGCATCTCAATTAGTCAGCAACCAGGTGTGGAAAGTC
CCCAGGCTCCCCAGCAGGCAGAAGTATGCAAAGCATGCATCTCAATTAGTCAGCAACCATAGTCCCGCCC
CTAACTCCGCCCATCCCGCCCCTAACTCCGCCCAGTTCCGCCCATTCTCCGCCCCATGGCTGACTAATTT
TTTTTATTTATGCAGAGGCCGAGGCCGCCTCTGCCTCTGAGCTATTCCAGAAGTAGTGAGGAGGCTTTTT
TGGAGGCCTAGGCTTTTGCAAAAAGCTCCCGGGAGCTTGTATATCCATTTTCGGATCTGATCAAGAGACA
GGATGAGGATCGTTTCGCATGATTGAACAAGATGGATTGCACGCAGGTTCTCCGGCCGCTTGGGTGGAGA
GGCTATTCGGCTATGACTGGGCACAACAGACAATCGGCTGCTCTGATGCCGCCGTGTTCCGGCTGTCAGC
GCAGGGGCGCCCGGTTCTTTTTGTCAAGACCGACCTGTCCGGTGCCCTGAATGAACTGCAGGACGAGGCA
GCGCGGCTATCGTGGCTGGCCACGACGGGCGTTCCTTGCGCAGCTGTGCTCGACGTTGTCACTGAAGCGG
GAAGGGACTGGCTGCTATTGGGCGAAGTGCCGGGGCAGGATCTCCTGTCATCTCACCTTGCTCCTGCCGA
GAAAGTATCCATCATGGCTGATGCAATGCGGCGGCTGCATACGCTTGATCCGGCTACCTGCCCATTCGAC
CACCAAGCGAAACATCGCATCGAGCGAGCACGTACTCGGATGGAAGCCGGTCTTGTCGATCAGGATGATC
TGGACGAAGAGCATCAGGGGCTCGCGCCAGCCGAACTGTTCGCCAGGCTCAAGGCGCGCATGCCCGACGG
CGAGGATCTCGTCGTGACCCATGGCGATGCCTGCTTGCCGAATATCATGGTGGAAAATGGCCGCTTTTCT
GGATTCATCGACTGTGGCCGGCTGGGTGTGGCGGACCGCTATCAGGACATAGCGTTGGCTACCCGTGATA
TTGCTGAAGAGCTTGGCGGCGAATGGGCTGACCGCTTCCTCGTGCTTTACGGTATCGCCGCTCCCGATTC
GCAGCGCATCGCCTTCTATCGCCTTCTTGACGAGTTCTTCTGAGCGGGACTCTGGGGTTCGCGAAATGAC
CGACCAAGCGACGCCCAACCTGCCATCACGAGATTTCGATTCCACCGCCGCCTTCTATGAAAGGTTGGGC
TTCGGAATCGTTTTCCGGGACGCCGGCTGGATGATCCTCCAGCGCGGGGATCTCATGCTGGAGTTCTTCG
CCCACCCCAACTTGTTTATTGCAGCTTATAATGGTTACAAATAAAGCAATAGCATCACAAATTTCACAAA
TAAAGCATTTTTTTCACTGCATTCTAGTTGTGGTTTGTCCAAACTCATCAATGTATCTTATCATGTCTGT
ATACCGTCGACCTCTAGCTAGAGCTTGGCGTAATCATGGTCATAGCTGTTTCCTGTGTGAAATTGTTATC
CGCTCACAATTCCACACAACATACGAGCCGGAAGCATAAAGTGTAAAGCCTGGGGTGCCTAATGAGTGAG
CTAACTCACATTAATTGCGTTGCGCTCACTGCCCGCTTTCCAGTCGGGAAACCTGTCGTGCCAGCTGCAT
TAATGAATCGGCCAACGCGCGGGGAGAGGCGGTTTGCGTATTGGGCGCTCTTCCGCTTCCTCGCTCACTG
ACTCGCTGCGCTCGGTCGTTCGGCTGCGGCGAGCGGTATCAGCTCACTCAAAGGCGGTAATACGGTTATC
CACAGAATCAGGGGATAACGCAGGAAAGAACATGTGAGCAAAAGGCCAGCAAAAGGCCAGGAACCGTAAA
AAGGCCGCGTTGCTGGCGTTTTTCCATAGGCTCCGCCCCCCTGACGAGCATCACAAAAATCGACGCTCAA
GTCAGAGGTGGCGAAACCCGACAGGACTATAAAGATACCAGGCGTTTCCCCCTGGAAGCTCCCTCGTGCG
CTCTCCTGTTCCGACCCTGCCGCTTACCGGATACCTGTCCGCCTTTCTCCCTTCGGGAAGCGTGGCGCTT
TCTCATAGCTCACGCTGTAGGTATCTCAGTTCGGTGTAGGTCGTTCGCTCCAAGCTGGGCTGTGTGCACG
AACCCCCCGTTCAGCCCGACCGCTGCGCCTTATCCGGTAACTATCGTCTTGAGTCCAACCCGGTAAGACA
CGACTTATCGCCACTGGCAGCAGCCACTGGTAACAGGATTAGCAGAGCGAGGTATGTAGGCGGTGCTACA
GAGTTCTTGAAGTGGTGGCCTAACTACGGCTACACTAGAAGAACAGTATTTGGTATCTGCGCTCTGCTGA
AGCCAGTTACCTTCGGAAAAAGAGTTGGTAGCTCTTGATCCGGCAAACAAACCACCGCTGGTAGCGGTGG
TTTTTTTGTTTGCAAGCAGCAGATTACGCGCAGAAAAAAAGGATCTCAAGAAGATCCTTTGATCTTTTCT
ACGGGGTCTGACGCTCAGTGGAACGAAAACTCACGTTAAGGGATTTTGGTCATGAGATTATCAAAAAGGA
TCTTCACCTAGATCCTTTTAAATTAAAAATGAAGTTTTAAATCAATCTAAAGTATATATGAGTAAACTTG
GTCTGACAGTTACCAATGCTTAATCAGTGAGGCACCTATCTCAGCGATCTGTCTATTTCGTTCATCCATA
GTTGCCTGACTCCCCGTCGTGTAGATAACTACGATACGGGAGGGCTTACCATCTGGCCCCAGTGCTGCAA
TGATACCGCGAGACCCACGCTCACCGGCTCCAGATTTATCAGCAATAAACCAGCCAGCCGGAAGGGCCGA
GCGCAGAAGTGGTCCTGCAACTTTATCCGCCTCCATCCAGTCTATTAATTGTTGCCGGGAAGCTAGAGTA
AGTAGTTCGCCAGTTAATAGTTTGCGCAACGTTGTTGCCATTGCTACAGGCATCGTGGTGTCACGCTCGT
CGTTTGGTATGGCTTCATTCAGCTCCGGTTCCCAACGATCAAGGCGAGTTACATGATCCCCCATGTTGTG
CAAAAAAGCGGTTAGCTCCTTCGGTCCTCCGATCGTTGTCAGAAGTAAGTTGGCCGCAGTGTTATCACTC
ATGGTTATGGCAGCACTGCATAATTCTCTTACTGTCATGCCATCCGTAAGATGCTTTTCTGTGACTGGTG
AGTACTCAACCAAGTCATTCTGAGAATAGTGTATGCGGCGACCGAGTTGCTCTTGCCCGGCGTCAATACG
GGATAATACCGCGCCACATAGCAGAACTTTAAAAGTGCTCATCATTGGAAAACGTTCTTCGGGGCGAAAA
CTCTCAAGGATCTTACCGCTGTTGAGATCCAGTTCGATGTAACCCACTCGTGCACCCAACTGATCTTCAG
CATCTTTTACTTTCACCAGCGTTTCTGGGTGAGCAAAAACAGGAAGGCAAAATGCCGCAAAAAAGGGAAT
AAGGGCGACACGGAAATGTTGAATACTCATACTCTTCCTTTTTCAATATTATTGAAGCATTTATCAGGGT
TATTGTCTCATGAGCGGATACATATTTGAATGTATTTAGAAAAATAAACAAATAGGGGTTCCGCGCACAT
TTCCCCGAAAAGTGCCACCTGACGTCGACGGATCGGGAGATCTCCCGATCCCCTATGGTGCACTCTCAGT
ACAATCTGCTCTGATGCCGCATAGTTAAGCCAGTATCTGCTCCCTGCTTGTGTGTTGGAGGTCGCTGAGT
AGTGCGCGAGCAAAATTTAAGCTACAACAAGGCAAGGCTTGACCGACAATTGCATGAAGAATCTGCTTAG
GGTTAGGCGTTTTGCGCTGCTTCGCGATGTACGGGCCAGATATACGCGTT
Features (pLannotate 1.2.2; 22 found; start..end, strand, type, name):
      1..380     +  enhancer       CMV enhancer: human cytomegalovirus immediate early enhancer
    381..584     +  promoter       CMV promoter: human cytomegalovirus (CMV) immediate early promoter
    580..613     +  LTR            5' LTR (truncated) (fragment): truncated 5' long terminal repeat (LTR) from HIV-1
    629..647     +  promoter       T7 promoter: promoter for bacteriophage T7 RNA polymerase
    677..701     +  protein_bind   attB1: mutant version of attB; recombination site for the Gateway® BP reaction BP Clonase™
    722..1894    +  CDS            WNT2B: WNT2B_HUMAN - Also known as WNT13. Experimental evidence at protein level: Swiss-Prot protein existence level 1. Ligand for members of the frizzled family of seven transmembrane receptors. Functions in the canonical Wnt/beta-catenin signaling pathway. Plays a redundant role in embryonic lung development. From Homo sapiens (Human).
   1901..1942    +  CDS            V5 tag: epitope tag from simian virus 5
   2026..2074    +  polyA_signal   HSV TK poly(A) signal: herpes simplex virus thymidine kinase polyadenylation signal (Cole and Stacy, 1985)
   2165..2181    -  polyA_signal   bGH poly(A) signal (fragment): bovine growth hormone polyadenylation signal
   2276..2704    +  rep_origin     f1 ori (sequence partly withheld): f1 bacteriophage origin of replication; arrow indicates direction of (+) strand synthesis
   2718..3047    +  promoter       SV40 promoter: SV40 enhancer and early promoter
   3114..3905    +  CDS            neo: KKA2_KLEPN - Also known as kan, nptII. Experimental evidence at protein level: Swiss-Prot protein existence level 1. Resistance to kanamycin, neomycin, paromomycin, ribostamycin, butirosin and gentamicin B. From Klebsiella pneumoniae.
   3931..4089    +  CDS            ble (fragment): BLE_KLEPN - Experimental evidence at protein level: Swiss-Prot protein existence level 1. Binding protein with a strong affinity to the bleomycin family of antibiotics. Binds to CL990; an antimitotic-antibiotic compound. From Klebsiella pneumoniae.
   4084..4205    +  polyA_signal   SV40 poly(A) signal: SV40 polyadenylation signal
   4278..4294    -  protein_bind   lac operator: The lac repressor binds to the lac operator to inhibit transcription in E. coli. This inhibition can be relieved by adding lactose or isopropyl-β-D-thiogalactopyranoside (IPTG). lac repressor encoded by lacI
   4302..4332    -  promoter       lac promoter: promoter for the E. coli lac operon
   4347..4368    -  protein_bind   CAP binding site: CAP binding activates transcription in the presence of cAMP. E. coli catabolite activator protein
   4381..4473    -  CDS            lacI (fragment): lac repressor; lacI; The lac repressor binds to the lac operator to inhibit transcription in E. coli. This inhibition can be relieved by adding lactose or isopropyl-β-D-thiogalactopyranoside (IPTG).
   4656..5244    -  rep_origin     ori: high-copy-number ColE1/pMB1/pBR322/pUC origin of replication
   5415..6275    -  CDS            AmpR: β-lactamase; bla; confers resistance to ampicillin, carbenicillin, and related antibiotics
   6276..6380    -  promoter       AmpR promoter: bla
   6439..6491    -  misc_feature   bom (fragment): basis of mobility region from pBR322
