[The description below was written by a language model from this plasmid's Addgene catalogue record and pLannotate feature annotations shown in this document.]
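Description:
Active Wnt2B-V5 is a mammalian expression plasmid built on the Invitrogen pcDNA3.2/V5-DEST Gateway destination backbone, carrying the human WNT2B (also called WNT13) coding sequence. The sequenced construct is 6,645 nt, smaller than the listed empty backbone, which is consistent with the Gateway recombination replacing the destination cassette with the insert. An attB1 site is annotated just upstream of the open reading frame; the expected downstream recombination site is not annotated in the feature table. In bacteria the plasmid replicates from a high-copy ColE1/pUC-type origin and is selected with ampicillin through the β-lactamase gene. An f1 origin is also present. A few short annotated fragments (HIV-1 LTR, bGH poly(A), ble, lacI, bom) appear to be partial matches or backbone remnants rather than functional parts.

Expression of WNT2B is driven by the human cytomegalovirus immediate early enhancer and promoter, with a T7 promoter located between the CMV promoter and the insert that could support in vitro transcription. The coding sequence is followed almost immediately by a V5 epitope tag, giving a C-terminally tagged protein detectable with anti-V5 antibodies, and transcripts are terminated by the herpes simplex virus thymidine kinase polyadenylation signal. A separate cassette of SV40 early promoter, neomycin phosphotransferase gene and SV40 poly(A) signal allows G418 selection of stably transfected mammalian cells.

WNT2B is a secreted ligand for Frizzled receptors that acts in canonical Wnt/β-catenin signaling. The plasmid name indicates the tagged protein retains signaling activity, and the associated publication concerns the disulfide bond requirements of active Wnt ligands. The construct suits producing and detecting tagged WNT2B in transfected mammalian cells.
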