Addgene plasmid #43808: Active Wnt2B-V5
Depositing lab: Xi He. Depositing organization: Boston Children's Hospital. Publication: Disulfide Bond Requirements for Active Wnt Ligands. MacDonald BT, Hien A, Zhang X, Iranloye O, Virshup DM, Waterman ML, He X. J Biol Chem. 2014 May 19. pii: jbc.M114.575027. 10.1074/jbc.M114.575027 PubMed 24841207.
Backbone
  Vector backbone: pcDNA3.2/V5-DEST
  Backbone manufacturer: Invitrogen
  Backbone size w/o insert (bp): 7711
  Vector type: Mammalian Expression
  Selectable markers: Neomycin (select with G418)
Growth in bacteria
  Bacterial resistance: Ampicillin, 100 μg/mL
  Growth temperature: 37°C
  Growth strain: DH5alpha
  Copy number: High Copy
Gene/Insert
  Gene/Insert name: WNT2B
  Species: H. sapiens (human)
  Entrez Gene: WNT2B (a.k.a. WNT13)
  Promoter: CMV
  Tag / fusion protein: V5 (C terminal on insert)
  Cloning method: Gateway Cloning
  Sequencing primers: 5′ CMV-F; 3′ TK-pA-R
Terms and licenses: Academic/Nonprofit Terms; Industry Terms: Not Available to Industry
How to cite: Active Wnt2B-V5 was a gift from Xi He (Addgene plasmid # 43808 ; http://n2t.net/addgene:43808 ; RRID:Addgene_43808)
