>Addgene plasmid #43808 | Active Wnt2B-V5 | addgene partial sequence | sequence record 59683 | TK-pA-R 5'-ttgtctccttccgtgtttca-3'
ATTACTAACCGGTACGCGTAGAATCGAGACCGAGGAGAGGGTTAGGGATAGGCTTACCTCCGCCGGTTTG
GTCCAGCCACTCTGCCTTCTTGGGGGCTTTGCAAGTATGGACGTCCACAGTATTTCTGCATTCCTTGCAC
CGTACAGCACAGCACCAGTGGAATTTGCACTCACACTGGGTAACACGGGTGACTCGAGTTGTGTCGTACC
CTCGGCCACAGCACATGATTTCACAACCGTCTGTTCCTTTTGATGTCTTGCTGCAGACACGGCCTGCAGT
GCCTAGGGAACCTGCAGCCTTGTCCAAGACACAGTAATCTGGAGAGTTGTCAAAGTAGACAAGATCAGTC
CGGGTGGCACGGCGATAGCCTTGGCGGGCTGCGGTGAAGTTGGCACCATCTTGGGTGGCCATCACCTGCA
CAGCCCCATCATAGCGTCGCCGCAGGTAATCACCTGTGCGGCGGAAATCTGAGAGTGCACGCCAGCAGGT
GCGCAGAGTACAGGAACCACTCACGCCATGGCACTTACACTCCAGCTTCAGAAACCGCCGCACAGCCGTG
CGACCACAGCGGTTATTATGTAAGTTCATGAGGGCCCGGGCATCCTTAAGCCTCTTCTCCTTGGCATCCA
CGAAGGCCTTGGCAAAACGGACACCGTAGTGGATGTTGTCACTGCAGCCACCCCAGTCAAAGTCCCCACG
CTGGTCATGGTGTCGGCCACGGGTGTAGGGGTCACAGCTGCACACACTCAGTTCACCCTGGCTACAGGCG
CGAGTAATAGCGTGGACTACCCCTGCTGATGAGATGGCATATACAAAAGCTGCCTCTCGGCTACTTCTGA
GCATGACACGGCCAAAGACGGTGTGGTCCCGGT
